Addgene plasmid #76618: DLG1 gRNA (BRDN0001148018)
Purpose: 3rd generation lentiviral gRNA plasmid targeting human DLG1
Depositing lab: John Doench & David Root. Depositing organization: Broad Institute. Publication: Optimized sgRNA design to maximize activity and minimize off-target effects of CRISPR-Cas9. Doench JG, Fusi N, Sullender M, Hegde M, Vaimberg EW, Donovan KF, Smith I, Tothova Z, Wilen C, Orchard R, Virgin HW, Listgarten J, Root DE. Nat Biotechnol. 2016 Jan 18. doi: 10.1038/nbt.3437. PubMed 26780180.
Backbone
  Vector backbone: lentiGuide-Puro
  Backbone manufacturer: Zhang Lab (Addgene plasmid # 52963)
  Vector type: Mammalian Expression, Lentiviral, CRISPR
  Selectable markers: Puromycin
Growth in bacteria
  Bacterial resistance: Ampicillin, 100 μg/mL
  Growth temperature: 37°C
  Growth strain: DH5alpha
  Copy number: High Copy
Gene/Insert
  Gene/Insert name: DLG1 (alt names: DLG1; NM_001098424.1)
  gRNA/shRNA sequence: CATCCTACCCACCATACCAC
  Species: H. sapiens (human)
  Entrez Gene: DLG1 (a.k.a. DLGH1, SAP-97, SAP97, hdlg)
  Promoter: hU6
  Cloning method: Unknown
  Sequencing primers: 5′ U6-F; 3′ pS2-R
Terms and licenses: Academic/Nonprofit Terms; Industry Terms: Not Available to Industry
Depositor comments: The gRNA was designed to target the following Genbank reference sequence(s): NM_001098424.1,NM_001290983.1,NM_004087.2. Note that this plasmid does NOT contain Cas9. It should be used in conjunction with lentiCas9-Blast (Addgene #52962) or otherwise with cell lines already expressing Cas9. Browse the full kinome gRNA library at http://www.addgene.org/pooled-library/broadgpp-human-kinome/ or visit http://www.broadinstitute.org/rnai/public/ for detailed protocols and information.
How to cite: DLG1 gRNA (BRDN0001148018) was a gift from John Doench & David Root (Addgene plasmid # 76618 ; http://n2t.net/addgene:76618 ; RRID:Addgene_76618)
