[The description below was written by a language model from this plasmid's Addgene catalogue record and pLannotate feature annotations shown in this document.]
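Description:
DLG1 gRNA (BRDN0001148018) is a third-generation lentiviral guide RNA plasmid built on the lentiGuide-Puro backbone and designed to target human DLG1 (also known as SAP97 or hdlg) for CRISPR-Cas9 editing. It is propagated in E. coli as a high-copy plasmid through a ColE1/pUC-type origin with ampicillin selection from β-lactamase. The backbone also carries an f1 origin, an SV40 origin and poly(A) signal, and remnants of lac and T7/T3 cloning-vector sequences.

The transfer cassette begins with an RSV promoter fused to a truncated HIV-1 5' LTR, which makes genomic RNA production in packaging cells Tat-independent. This is followed by the Ψ packaging signal with a partial gag sequence, and the Rev response element for Rev-dependent nuclear export. Downstream, a human U6 RNA polymerase III promoter drives the DLG1-specific spacer joined to the Streptococcus pyogenes gRNA scaffold. A cPPT/CTS element, which aids nuclear import of the viral genome, follows the guide cassette. An EF-1α core promoter with its intron A then expresses puromycin N-acetyltransferase, allowing selection of transduced mammalian cells. WPRE enhances transcript expression, and a self-inactivating ΔU3 3' LTR closes the provirus.

The plasmid does not encode Cas9, so it must be used with a separate Cas9 vector or in cells that already express the nuclease. According to the depositor, the guide was designed against several DLG1 reference transcripts and belongs to a human kinome gRNA library, so it is suited to individual knockout experiments or follow-up of pooled screens. The cloning method is not recorded.
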