Features (pLannotate 1.2.2; 29 found; start..end, strand, type, name):
     14..80      +  CDS            small t antigen (fragment): SV40 (simian virus 40) small t antigen
    106..317     +  promoter       EF-1α core promoter: core promoter for human elongation factor EF-1α
    318..1256    +  intron         EF-1α intron A: intron upstream of the start codon of human EF-1α
   1278..1877    +  CDS            PuroR (fragment): puromycin N-acetyltransferase; pac from Streptomyces; confers resistance to puromycin
   1893..2481    +  misc_feature   WPRE: woodchuck hepatitis virus posttranscriptional regulatory element
   2532..2551    +  misc_feature   cPPT/CTS (fragment): central polypurine tract and central termination sequence of HIV-1
   2553..2786    +  LTR            3' LTR (ΔU3): self-inactivating 3' long terminal repeat (LTR) from HIV-1
   2864..2985    +  polyA_signal   SV40 poly(A) signal: SV40 polyadenylation signal
   3025..3160    +  rep_origin     SV40 ori: SV40 origin of replication
   3181..3199    -  promoter       T7 promoter: promoter for bacteriophage T7 RNA polymerase
   3207..3362    +  CDS            lacZα (fragment): LacZα fragment of β-galactosidase; lacZ fragment
   3367..3795    +  rep_origin     f1 ori (sequence partly withheld): f1 bacteriophage origin of replication; arrow indicates direction of (+) strand synthesis
   3848..3952    +  promoter       AmpR promoter: bla
   3953..4813    +  CDS            AmpR: β-lactamase; bla; confers resistance to ampicillin, carbenicillin, and related antibiotics
   4984..5572    +  rep_origin     ori: high-copy-number ColE1/pMB1/pBR322/pUC origin of replication
   5755..5847    +  CDS            lacI (fragment): lac repressor; lacI; The lac repressor binds to the lac operator to inhibit transcription in E. coli. This inhibition can be relieved by adding lactose or isopropyl-β-D-thiogalactopyranoside (IPTG).
   5860..5881    +  protein_bind   CAP binding site: CAP binding activates transcription in the presence of cAMP. E. coli catabolite activator protein
   5896..5926    +  promoter       lac promoter: promoter for the E. coli lac operon
   5934..5950    +  protein_bind   lac operator: The lac repressor binds to the lac operator to inhibit transcription in E. coli. This inhibition can be relieved by adding lactose or isopropyl-β-D-thiogalactopyranoside (IPTG). lac repressor encoded by lacI
   5995..6013    +  promoter       T3 promoter: promoter for bacteriophage T3 RNA polymerase
   6041..6267    +  promoter       RSV promoter: Rous sarcoma virus enhancer/promoter
   6268..6448    +  LTR            5' LTR (truncated): truncated 5' long terminal repeat (LTR) from HIV-1
   6495..6620    +  misc_feature   HIV-1 Ψ: packaging signal of human immunodeficiency virus type 1
   6604..6967    +  CDS            HIV-1 gag (fragment): gag protein from human immunodeficiency virus 1; gag
   7113..7346    +  misc_feature   RRE: The Rev response element (RRE) of HIV-1 allows for Rev-dependent mRNA export from the nucleus to the cytoplasm.
   7723..7749    +  CDS            Rev (fragment): human immunodeficiency virus 1 (HIV-1) Rev protein; rev; enhances nuclear export of unspliced and incompletely spliced viral mRNAs
   7753..7993    +  promoter       U6 promoter: RNA polymerase III promoter for human U6 snRNA
   8023..8098    +  misc_RNA       gRNA scaffold: guide RNA scaffold for the Streptococcus pyogenes CRISPR/Cas9 system
   8154..8271    +  misc_feature   cPPT/CTS: central polypurine tract and central termination sequence of HIV-1
>Addgene plasmid #76618 | DLG1 gRNA (BRDN0001148018) | addgene full sequence | sequence record 186182 | Addgene Assembled Sequence
CCCGGGTGCAAAGATGGATAAAGTTTTAAACAGAGAGGAATCTTTGCAGCTAATGGACCTTCTAGGTCTT
GAAAGGAGTGGGAATTGGCTCCGGTGCCCGTCAGTGGGCAGAGCGCACATCGCCCACAGTCCCCGAGAAG
TTGGGGGGAGGGGTCGGCAATTGATCCGGTGCCTAGAGAAGGTGGCGCGGGGTAAACTGGGAAAGTGATG
TCGTGTACTGGCTCCGCCTTTTTCCCGAGGGTGGGGGAGAACCGTATATAAGTGCAGTAGTCGCCGTGAA
CGTTCTTTTTCGCAACGGGTTTGCCGCCAGAACACAGGTAAGTGCCGTGTGTGGTTCCCGCGGGCCTGGC
CTCTTTACGGGTTATGGCCCTTGCGTGCCTTGAATTACTTCCACCTGGCTGCAGTACGTGATTCTTGATC
CCGAGCTTCGGGTTGGAAGTGGGTGGGAGAGTTCGAGGCCTTGCGCTTAAGGAGCCCCTTCGCCTCGTGC
TTGAGTTGAGGCCTGGCCTGGGCGCTGGGGCCGCCGCGTGCGAATCTGGTGGCACCTTCGCGCCTGTCTC
GCTGCTTTCGATAAGTCTCTAGCCATTTAAAATTTTTGATGACCTGCTGCGACGCTTTTTTTCTGGCAAG
ATAGTCTTGTAAATGCGGGCCAAGATCTGCACACTGGTATTTCGGTTTTTGGGGCCGCGGGCGGCGACGG
GGCCCGTGCGTCCCAGCGCACATGTTCGGCGAGGCGGGGCCTGCGAGCGCGGCCACCGAGAATCGGACGG
GGGTAGTCTCAAGCTGGCCGGCCTGCTCTGGTGCCTGGCCTCGCGCCGCCGTGTATCGCCCCGCCCTGGG
CGGCAAGGCTGGCCCGGTCGGCACCAGTTGCGTGAGCGGAAAGATGGCCGCTTCCCGGCCCTGCTGCAGG
GAGCTCAAAATGGAGGACGCGGCGCTCGGGAGAGCGGGCGGGTGAGTCACCCACACAAAGGAAAAGGGCC
TTTCCGTCCTCAGCCGTCGCTTCATGTGACTCCACGGAGTACCGGGCGCCGTCCAGGCACCTCGATTAGT
TCTCGAGCTTTTGGAGTACGTCGTCTTTAGGTTGGGGGGAGGGGTTTTATGCGATGGAGTTTCCCCACAC
TGAGTGGGTGGAGACTGAAGTTAGGCCAGCTTGGCACTTGATGTAATTCTCCTTGGAATTTGCCCTTTTT
GAGTTTGGATCTTGGTTCATTCTCAAGCCTCAGACAGTGGTTCAAAGTTTTTTTCTTCCATTTCAGGTGT
CGTGACGTACGGCCACCATGACCGAGTACAAGCCCACGGTGCGCCTCGCCACCCGCGACGACGTCCCCAG
GGCCGTACGCACCCTCGCCGCCGCGTTCGCCGACTACCCCGCCACGCGCCACACCGTCGATCCGGACCGC
CACATCGAGCGGGTCACCGAGCTGCAAGAACTCTTCCTCACGCGCGTCGGGCTCGACATCGGCAAGGTGT
GGGTCGCGGACGACGGCGCCGCCGTGGCGGTCTGGACCACGCCGGAGAGCGTCGAAGCGGGGGCGGTGTT
CGCCGAGATCGGCCCGCGCATGGCCGAGTTGAGCGGTTCCCGGCTGGCCGCGCAGCAACAGATGGAAGGC
CTCCTGGCGCCGCACCGGCCCAAGGAGCCCGCGTGGTTCCTGGCCACCGTCGGAGTCTCGCCCGACCACC
AGGGCAAGGGTCTGGGCAGCGCCGTCGTGCTCCCCGGAGTGGAGGCGGCCGAGCGCGCCGGGGTGCCCGC
CTTCCTGGAGACCTCCGCGCCCCGCAACCTCCCCTTCTACGAGCGGCTCGGCTTCACCGTCACCGCCGAC
GTCGAGGTGCCCGAAGGACCGCGCACCTGGTGCATGACCCGCAAGCCCGGTGCCTGAACGCGTTAAGTCG
ACAATCAACCTCTGGATTACAAAATTTGTGAAAGATTGACTGGTATTCTTAACTATGTTGCTCCTTTTAC
GCTATGTGGATACGCTGCTTTAATGCCTTTGTATCATGCTATTGCTTCCCGTATGGCTTTCATTTTCTCC
TCCTTGTATAAATCCTGGTTGCTGTCTCTTTATGAGGAGTTGTGGCCCGTTGTCAGGCAACGTGGCGTGG
TGTGCACTGTGTTTGCTGACGCAACCCCCACTGGTTGGGGCATTGCCACCACCTGTCAGCTCCTTTCCGG
GACTTTCGCTTTCCCCCTCCCTATTGCCACGGCGGAACTCATCGCCGCCTGCCTTGCCCGCTGCTGGACA
GGGGCTCGGCTGTTGGGCACTGACAATTCCGTGGTGTTGTCGGGGAAATCATCGTCCTTTCCTTGGCTGC
TCGCCTGTGTTGCCACCTGGATTCTGCGCGGGACGTCCTTCTGCTACGTCCCTTCGGCCCTCAATCCAGC
GGACCTTCCTTCCCGCGGCCTGCTGCCGGCTCTGCGGCCTCTTCCGCGTCTTCGCCTTCGCCCTCAGACG
AGTCGGATCTCCCTTTGGGCCGCCTCCCCGCGTCGACTTTAAGACCAATGACTTACAAGGCAGCTGTAGA
TCTTAGCCACTTTTTAAAAGAAAAGGGGGGACTGGAAGGGCTAATTCACTCCCAACGAAGACAAGATCTG
CTTTTTGCTTGTACTGGGTCTCTCTGGTTAGACCAGATCTGAGCCTGGGAGCTCTCTGGCTAACTAGGGA
ACCCACTGCTTAAGCCTCAATAAAGCTTGCCTTGAGTGCTTCAAGTAGTGTGTGCCCGTCTGTTGTGTGA
CTCTGGTAACTAGAGATCCCTCAGACCCTTTTAGTCAGTGTGGAAAATCTCTAGCAGTACGTATAGTAGT
TCATGTCATCTTATTATTCAGTATTTATAACTTGCAAAGAAATGAATATCAGAGAGTGAGAGGAACTTGT
TTATTGCAGCTTATAATGGTTACAAATAAAGCAATAGCATCACAAATTTCACAAATAAAGCATTTTTTTC
ACTGCATTCTAGTTGTGGTTTGTCCAAACTCATCAATGTATCTTATCATGTCTGGCTCTAGCTATCCCGC
CCCTAACTCCGCCCATCCCGCCCCTAACTCCGCCCAGTTCCGCCCATTCTCCGCCCCATGGCTGACTAAT
TTTTTTTATTTATGCAGAGGCCGAGGCCGCCTCGGCCTCTGAGCTATTCCAGAAGTAGTGAGGAGGCTTT
TTTGGAGGCCTAGGGACGTACCCAATTCGCCCTATAGTGAGTCGTATTACGCGCGCTCACTGGCCGTCGT
TTTACAACGTCGTGACTGGGAAAACCCTGGCGTTACCCAACTTAATCGCCTTGCAGCACATCCCCCTTTC
GCCAGCTGGCGTAATAGCGAAGAGGCCCGCACCGATCGCCCTTCCCAACAGTTGCGCAGCCTGAATGGCG
AATGGG
[124 nt withheld, positions 3367-3490]
C
[91 nt withheld, positions 3492-3582]
A
[49 nt withheld, positions 3584-3632]
CCTTTGACGTTGGAGTCCACGTTCTTT
[37 nt withheld, positions 3660-3696]
ACCCTATCTCGGTCTATTCTTTTGATTTATAAGGGATTTTGCCGATTTCGGCCTATTGGTTAAAAAATGA
GCTGATTTAACAAAAATTTAACGCGAATTTTAACAAAATATTAACGCTTACAATTTAGGTGGCACTTTTC
GGGGAAATGTGCGCGGAACCCCTATTTGTTTATTTTTCTAAATACATTCAAATATGTATCCGCTCATGAG
ACAATAACCCTGATAAATGCTTCAATAATATTGAAAAAGGAAGAGTATGAGTATTCAACATTTCCGTGTC
GCCCTTATTCCCTTTTTTGCGGCATTTTGCCTTCCTGTTTTTGCTCACCCAGAAACGCTGGTGAAAGTAA
AAGATGCTGAAGATCAGTTGGGTGCACGAGTGGGTTACATCGAACTGGATCTCAACAGCGGTAAGATCCT
TGAGAGTTTTCGCCCCGAAGAACGTTTTCCAATGATGAGCACTTTTAAAGTTCTGCTATGTGGCGCGGTA
TTATCCCGTATTGACGCCGGGCAAGAGCAACTCGGTCGCCGCATACACTATTCTCAGAATGACTTGGTTG
AGTACTCACCAGTCACAGAAAAGCATCTTACGGATGGCATGACAGTAAGAGAATTATGCAGTGCTGCCAT
AACCATGAGTGATAACACTGCGGCCAACTTACTTCTGACAACGATCGGAGGACCGAAGGAGCTAACCGCT
TTTTTGCACAACATGGGGGATCATGTAACTCGCCTTGATCGTTGGGAACCGGAGCTGAATGAAGCCATAC
CAAACGACGAGCGTGACACCACGATGCCTGTAGCAATGGCAACAACGTTGCGCAAACTATTAACTGGCGA
ACTACTTACTCTAGCTTCCCGGCAACAATTAATAGACTGGATGGAGGCGGATAAAGTTGCAGGACCACTT
CTGCGCTCGGCCCTTCCGGCTGGCTGGTTTATTGCTGATAAATCTGGAGCCGGTGAGCGTGGGTCTCGCG
GTATCATTGCAGCACTGGGGCCAGATGGTAAGCCCTCCCGTATCGTAGTTATCTACACGACGGGGAGTCA
GGCAACTATGGATGAACGAAATAGACAGATCGCTGAGATAGGTGCCTCACTGATTAAGCATTGGTAACTG
TCAGACCAAGTTTACTCATATATACTTTAGATTGATTTAAAACTTCATTTTTAATTTAAAAGGATCTAGG
TGAAGATCCTTTTTGATAATCTCATGACCAAAATCCCTTAACGTGAGTTTTCGTTCCACTGAGCGTCAGA
CCCCGTAGAAAAGATCAAAGGATCTTCTTGAGATCCTTTTTTTCTGCGCGTAATCTGCTGCTTGCAAACA
AAAAAACCACCGCTACCAGCGGTGGTTTGTTTGCCGGATCAAGAGCTACCAACTCTTTTTCCGAAGGTAA
CTGGCTTCAGCAGAGCGCAGATACCAAATACTGTTCTTCTAGTGTAGCCGTAGTTAGGCCACCACTTCAA
GAACTCTGTAGCACCGCCTACATACCTCGCTCTGCTAATCCTGTTACCAGTGGCTGCTGCCAGTGGCGAT
AAGTCGTGTCTTACCGGGTTGGACTCAAGACGATAGTTACCGGATAAGGCGCAGCGGTCGGGCTGAACGG
GGGGTTCGTGCACACAGCCCAGCTTGGAGCGAACGACCTACACCGAACTGAGATACCTACAGCGTGAGCT
ATGAGAAAGCGCCACGCTTCCCGAAGGGAGAAAGGCGGACAGGTATCCGGTAAGCGGCAGGGTCGGAACA
GGAGAGCGCACGAGGGAGCTTCCAGGGGGAAACGCCTGGTATCTTTATAGTCCTGTCGGGTTTCGCCACC
TCTGACTTGAGCGTCGATTTTTGTGATGCTCGTCAGGGGGGCGGAGCCTATGGAAAAACGCCAGCAACGC
GGCCTTTTTACGGTTCCTGGCCTTTTGCTGGCCTTTTGCTCACATGTTCTTTCCTGCGTTATCCCCTGAT
TCTGTGGATAACCGTATTACCGCCTTTGAGTGAGCTGATACCGCTCGCCGCAGCCGAACGACCGAGCGCA
GCGAGTCAGTGAGCGAGGAAGCGGAAGAGCGCCCAATACGCAAACCGCCTCTCCCCGCGCGTTGGCCGAT
TCATTAATGCAGCTGGCACGACAGGTTTCCCGACTGGAAAGCGGGCAGTGAGCGCAACGCAATTAATGTG
AGTTAGCTCACTCATTAGGCACCCCAGGCTTTACACTTTATGCTTCCGGCTCGTATGTTGTGTGGAATTG
TGAGCGGATAACAATTTCACACAGGAAACAGCTATGACCATGATTACGCCAAGCGCGCAATTAACCCTCA
CTAAAGGGAACAAAAGCTGGAGCTGCAAGCTTAATGTAGTCTTATGCAATACTCTTGTAGTCTTGCAACA
TGGTAACGATGAGTTAGCAACATGCCTTACAAGGAGAGAAAAAGCACCGTGCATGCCGATTGGTGGAAGT
AAGGTGGTACGATCGTGCCTTATTAGGAAGGCAACAGACGGGTCTGACATGGATTGGACGAACCACTGAA
TTGCCGCATTGCAGAGATATTGTATTTAAGTGCCTAGCTCGATACATAAACGGGTCTCTCTGGTTAGACC
AGATCTGAGCCTGGGAGCTCTCTGGCTAACTAGGGAACCCACTGCTTAAGCCTCAATAAAGCTTGCCTTG
AGTGCTTCAAGTAGTGTGTGCCCGTCTGTTGTGTGACTCTGGTAACTAGAGATCCCTCAGACCCTTTTAG
TCAGTGTGGAAAATCTCTAGCAGTGGCGCCCGAACAGGGACTTGAAAGCGAAAGGGAAACCAGAGGAGCT
CTCTCGACGCAGGACTCGGCTTGCTGAAGCGCGCACGGCAAGAGGCGAGGGGCGGCGACTGGTGAGTACG
CCAAAAATTTTGACTAGCGGAGGCTAGAAGGAGAGAGATGGGTGCGAGAGCGTCAGTATTAAGCGGGGGA
GAATTAGATCGCGATGGGAAAAAATTCGGTTAAGGCCAGGGGGAAAGAAAAAATATAAATTAAAACATAT
AGTATGGGCAAGCAGGGAGCTAGAACGATTCGCAGTTAATCCTGGCCTGTTAGAAACATCAGAAGGCTGT
AGACAAATACTGGGACAGCTACAACCATCCCTTCAGACAGGATCAGAAGAACTTAGATCATTATATAATA
CAGTAGCAACCCTCTATTGTGTGCATCAAAGGATAGAGATAAAAGACACCAAGGAAGCTTTAGACAAGAT
AGAGGAAGAGCAAAACAAAAGTAAGACCACCGCACAGCAAGCGGCCGCTGATCTTCAGACCTGGAGGAGG
AGATATGAGGGACAATTGGAGAAGTGAATTATATAAATATAAAGTAGTAAAAATTGAACCATTAGGAGTA
GCACCCACCAAGGCAAAGAGAAGAGTGGTGCAGAGAGAAAAAAGAGCAGTGGGAATAGGAGCTTTGTTCC
TTGGGTTCTTGGGAGCAGCAGGAAGCACTATGGGCGCAGCGTCAATGACGCTGACGGTACAGGCCAGACA
ATTATTGTCTGGTATAGTGCAGCAGCAGAACAATTTGCTGAGGGCTATTGAGGCGCAACAGCATCTGTTG
CAACTCACAGTCTGGGGCATCAAGCAGCTCCAGGCAAGAATCCTGGCTGTGGAAAGATACCTAAAGGATC
AACAGCTCCTGGGGATTTGGGGTTGCTCTGGAAAACTCATTTGCACCACTGCTGTGCCTTGGAATGCTAG
TTGGAGTAATAAATCTCTGGAACAGATTTGGAATCACACGACCTGGATGGAGTGGGACAGAGAAATTAAC
AATTACACAAGCTTAATACACTCCTTAATTGAAGAATCGCAAAACCAGCAAGAAAAGAATGAACAAGAAT
TATTGGAATTAGATAAATGGGCAAGTTTGTGGAATTGGTTTAACATAACAAATTGGCTGTGGTATATAAA
ATTATTCATAATGATAGTAGGAGGCTTGGTAGGTTTAAGAATAGTTTTTGCTGTACTTTCTATAGTGAAT
AGAGTTAGGCAGGGATATTCACCATTATCGTTTCAGACCCACCTCCCAACCCCGAGGGGACCCAGAGAGG
GCCTATTTCCCATGATTCCTTCATATTTGCATATACGATACAAGGCTGTTAGAGAGATAATTAGAATTAA
TTTGACTGTAAACACAAAGATATTAGTACAAAATACGTGACGTAGAAAGTAATAATTTCTTGGGTAGTTT
GCAGTTTTAAAATTATGTTTTAAAATGGACTATCATATGCTTACCGTAACTTGAAAGTATTTCGATTTCT
TGGCTTTATATATCTTGTGGAAAGGACGAAACACCGCATCCTACCCACCATACCACGTTTTAGAGCTAGA
AATAGCAAGTTAAAATAAGGCTAGTCCGTTATCAACTTGAAAAAGTGGCACCGAGTCGGTGCTTTTTTAA
GCTTGGCGTAACTAGATCTTGAGACAAATGGCAGTATTCATCCACAATTTTAAAAGAAAAGGGGGGATTG
GGGGGTACAGTGCAGGGGAAAGAATAGTAGACATAATAGCAACAGACATACAAACTAAAGAATTACAAAA
ACAAATTACAAAAATTCAAAATTTTCGGGTTTATTACAGGGACAGCAGAGATCCACTTTGGCGCCGGCTC
GAGGGGG
