>Addgene plasmid #76618 | DLG1 gRNA (BRDN0001148018) | depositor partial sequence | sequence record 144078 | Target Sequence
CATCCTACCCACCATACCAC
