>Addgene plasmid #76618 | DLG1 gRNA (BRDN0001148018) | addgene partial sequence | sequence record 186181 | hU6-F
GACGTAGAAAGTAATAATTTCTTGGGTAGTTTGCAGTTTTAAAATTATGTTTTAAAATGGACTATCATAT
GCTTACCGTAACTTGAAAGTATTTCGATTTCTTGGCTTTATATATCTTGTGGAAAGGACGAAACACCGCA
TCCTACCCACCATACCACGTTTTAGAGCTAGAAATAGCAAGTTAAAATAAGGCTAGTCCGTTATCAACTT
GAAAAAGTGGCACCGAGTCGGTGCTTTTTTAAGCTTGGCGTAACTAGATCTTGAGACAAATGGCAGTATT
CATCCACAATTTTAAAAGAAAAGGGGGGATTGGGGGGTACAGTGCAGGGGAAAGAATAGTAGACATAATA
GCAACAGACATACAAACTAAAGAATTACAAAAACAAATTACAAAAATTCAAAATTTTCGGGTTTATTACA
GGGACAGCAGAGATCCACTTTGGCGCCGGCTCGAGGGGGCCCGGGTGCAAAGATGGATAAAGTTTTAAAC
AGAGAGGAATCTTTGCAGCTAATGGACCTTCTAGGTCTTGAAAGGAGTGGGAATTGGCTCCGGTGCCCGT
CAGTGGGCAG
